Addgene plasmid #101276: pAAV-hSyn-ASAP2s
Purpose: Genetically encoded voltage indicator (GEVI) ASAP2s in AAV vector for neuron-specific expression using the promoter hSyn1
Depositing lab: Francois St-Pierre. Depositing organization: Baylor College of Medicine. Publication: Fast two-photon imaging of subcellular voltage dynamics in neuronal tissue with genetically encoded indicators. Chamberland S, Yang HH, Pan MM, Evans SW, Guan S, Chavarha M, Yang Y, Salesse C, Wu H, Wu JC, Clandinin TR, Toth K, Lin MZ, St-Pierre F. eLife. 2017 Jul 27;6. pii: e25690. doi: 10.7554/eLife.25690. PubMed 28749338.
Backbone
  Vector backbone: pAAV
  Backbone size w/o insert (bp): 4562
  Total vector size (bp): 6656
  Vector type: Mammalian Expression, AAV
Growth in bacteria
  Bacterial resistance: Ampicillin, 100 μg/mL
  Growth temperature: 37°C
  Growth strain: NEB Stable
  Copy number: High Copy
Gene/Insert
  Gene/Insert name: ASAP2s
  Species: Synthetic
  Insert size (bp): 1281
  GenBank ID: MF682491
  Promoter: hSyn (human synapsin)
  Cloning method: Restriction Enzyme; 5′ cloning site BamHI (destroyed during cloning); 3′ cloning site HindIII (not destroyed)
  Sequencing primers: 5′ AGGGTCAGTTTGCCAATGGT; 3′ CCGGTGCTGCTGCCGGATAA
Terms and licenses: Academic/Nonprofit Terms; Industry Terms: Not Available to Industry
Depositor comments: The next-generation JEDI-2P sensors are available at: https://www.addgene.org/browse/article/28223314/
How to cite: pAAV-hSyn-ASAP2s was a gift from Francois St-Pierre (Addgene plasmid # 101276 ; http://n2t.net/addgene:101276 ; RRID:Addgene_101276)
