[The description below was written by a language model from this plasmid's Addgene catalogue record and pLannotate feature annotations shown in this document.]
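Description:
pAAV-hSyn-ASAP2s is an adeno-associated virus transfer plasmid for neuron-specific expression of ASAP2s, a synthetic genetically encoded voltage indicator. It is built on a pAAV backbone and is maintained in bacteria through a high-copy ColE1/pUC-type origin with ampicillin selection from the β-lactamase gene and its own promoter. The backbone also carries a filamentous phage origin (called f1 in one annotation and M13 in the other) and small pBR322-derived bom and rop fragments. A recombination-deficient growth strain is recorded, which is consistent with the need to keep the repeat-rich AAV termini intact.

The expression cassette lies between two AAV2 inverted terminal repeats, which are the cis elements required for replication and packaging of the genome into AAV particles. Within them, the human synapsin I promoter drives the roughly 1.3 kb ASAP2s coding sequence. It is followed by a WPRE, which enhances transcript stability and expression, and by the human growth hormone polyadenylation signal. The automated annotation labels only a GFP-derived segment (called cEGFP) inside the open reading frame. This presumably corresponds to the fluorescent protein portion of the sensor, and the remainder of the indicator is not annotated.

The two sequence records are about 5.8 kb and largely agree, although the sequencing-derived record shows only fragments of the left ITR, whereas the depositor sequence has it complete. Both are shorter than the 6,656 bp total given in the catalogue, a discrepancy the record does not explain. The construct is intended for transfection or AAV-mediated delivery to image neuronal membrane voltage, including by two-photon microscopy. The depositor notes that newer JEDI-2P sensors are now available.
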