Features (pLannotate 1.2.2; 13 found; start..end, strand, type, name):
      1..141     -  repeat_region  AAV2 ITR: inverted terminal repeat of adeno-associated virus serotype 2 inverted
    186..633     +  promoter       hSyn promoter: human synapsin I promoter; confers neuron-specific expression (Kügler et al., 2003)
   1127..1843    +  CDS            cEGFP: cEGFP is a basic (constitutively fluorescent) green fluorescent protein published in 2008, derived from Aequorea victoria.
   1970..2558    +  misc_feature   WPRE: woodchuck hepatitis virus posttranscriptional regulatory element
   2590..3066    +  polyA_signal   hGH poly(A) signal: human growth hormone polyadenylation signal
   3106..3246    +  repeat_region  AAV2 ITR: inverted terminal repeat of adeno-associated virus serotype 2 inverted
   3251..3302    -  misc_feature   bom (fragment): basis of mobility region from pBR322
   3321..3701    +  rep_origin     M13 ori (sequence partly withheld): M13 bacteriophage origin of replication; arrow indicates direction of (+) strand synthesis
   3777..3826    -  misc_feature   bom (fragment): basis of mobility region from pBR322
   3928..3963    -  CDS            rop (fragment): Rop protein, which maintains plasmids at low copy number; rop
   4058..4162    +  promoter       AmpR promoter: bla
   4163..5023    +  CDS            AmpR: β-lactamase; bla; confers resistance to ampicillin, carbenicillin, and related antibiotics
   5194..5782    +  rep_origin     ori: high-copy-number ColE1/pMB1/pBR322/pUC origin of replication
>Addgene plasmid #101276 | pAAV-hSyn-ASAP2s | depositor full sequence | sequence record 191035 | pAAV-hSyn-ASAP2s sequence 5843 bps
CCTGCAGGCAGCTGCGCGCTCGCTCGCTCACTGAGGCCGCCCGGGCAAAGCCCGGGCGTCGGGCGACCTT
TGGTCGCCCGGCCTCAGTGAGCGAGCGAGCGCGCAGAGAGGGAGTGGCCAACTCCATCACTAGGGGTTCC
TGCGGCCGCACGCGTGTGTCTAGACTGCAGAGGGCCCTGCGTATGAGTGCAAGTGGGTTTTAGGACCAGG
ATGAGGCGGGGTGGGGGTGCCTACCTGACGACCGACCCCGACCCACTGGACAAGCACCCAACCCCCATTC
CCCAAATTGCGCATCCCCTATCAGAGAGGGGGAGGGGAAACAGGATGCGGCGAGGCGCGTGCGCACTGCC
AGCTTCAGCACCGCGGACAGTGCCTTCGCCCCCGCCTGGCGGCGCGCGCCACCGCCGCCTCAGCACTGAA
GGCGCGCTGACGTCACTCGCCGGTCCCCCGCAAACTCCCCTTCCCGGCCACCTTGGTCGCGTCCGCGCCG
CCGCCGGCCCAGCCGGACCGCACCACGCGAGGCGCGAGATAGGGGGGCACGGGCGCGACCATCTGCGCTG
CGGCGCCGGCGACTCAGCGCTGCCTCAGTCTGCGGTGGGCAGCGGAGGAGTCGTGTCGTGCCTGAGAGCG
CAGTCGAGAAGGTACCGGATCTTCTAGAGTCGACGCCACCATGGAGACGACTGTGAGGTATGAACAGGGG
TCAGAGCTCACTAAAACTTCGAGCTCTCCAACAGCAGATGAGCCCACGATAAAGATTGATGATGGTCGTG
ATGAGGGTAATGAACAAGACAGCTGTTCCAATACCATTAGGAGAAAAATTTCCCCGTTTGTGATGTCATT
TGGATTCAGAGTATTTGGAGTTGTGCTTATCATTGTAGACATCATAGTGGTGATTGTGGATCTGGCCATC
AGTGAGAAGAAAAGAGGCATTAGAGAGATTCTTGAAGGTGTTTCCCTGGCTATAGCACTCTTCTTCCTTG
TTGATGTTCTCATGAGAGTGTTTGTTGAAGGCTTCAAGAACTATTTCCGGTCCAAACTGAATACTTTGGA
TGCAGTCATAGTAGTGGGCACTCTGCTAATTAATATGACCTACTCCTTCTCTGACCTTGCTGCCTTTAAC
AGCCATAACGTGTATATTACCGCGGATAAACAGAAAAACGGCATTAAAGCGAACTTTACCGTGCGCCATA
ACGTGGAAGATGGCAGCGTGCAGCTGGCGGATCATTATCAGCAGAACACCCCGATTGGCGATGGCCCGGT
GCTGCTGCCGGATAACCATTATCTGAGCACCCAGACCGTGCTGAGCAAAGATCCGAACGAAAAACGCGAT
CACATGGTGCTGCTGGAATTTGTGACCGCAGCGGGCATTACACACGGCATGGATGAACTGTATGGCGGCA
CCGGCGGCAGCGCGAGCCAGGGCGAAGAACTGTTTACCGGCGTGGTGCCGATTCTGGTGGAACTGGATGG
CGATGTGAACGGCCATAAATTTAGCGTGCGCGGCGAAGGCGAAGGCGATGCGACCATTGGCAAACTGACC
CTGAAATTTATTTGCACCACCGGCAAACTACCGGTGCCGTGGCCGACCCTGGTGACCACCTTAACCTATG
GCGTGCAGTGCTTTAGCCGCTATCCGGATCATATGAAACGCCATGATTTTTTTAAAAGCGCGATGCCGGA
AGGCTATGTGCAGGAACGCACCATTAGCTTTAAAGATGATGGCAAATATAAAACCCGCGCGGTGGTGAAA
TTTGAAGGCGATACCCTGGTGAACCGCATTGAACTGAAAGGCACCGATTTTAAAGAAGATGGCAACATTC
TGGGGCATAAACTGGAATATAACACAGATCAGATGCCGCAGATGGTTACTCTTCTTCGAGTTCTGAGAAT
TGTTATCTTAATAAGAATATTTCAGCTGGCTTCACAGAAGAAACAACTTGAAGTGGTAACCTAATGAAAG
CTTATCGATAATCAACCTCTGGATTACAAAATTTGTGAAAGATTGACTGGTATTCTTAACTATGTTGCTC
CTTTTACGCTATGTGGATACGCTGCTTTAATGCCTTTGTATCATGCTATTGCTTCCCGTATGGCTTTCAT
TTTCTCCTCCTTGTATAAATCCTGGTTGCTGTCTCTTTATGAGGAGTTGTGGCCCGTTGTCAGGCAACGT
GGCGTGGTGTGCACTGTGTTTGCTGACGCAACCCCCACTGGTTGGGGCATTGCCACCACCTGTCAGCTCC
TTTCCGGGACTTTCGCTTTCCCCCTCCCTATTGCCACGGCGGAACTCATCGCCGCCTGCCTTGCCCGCTG
CTGGACAGGGGCTCGGCTGTTGGGCACTGACAATTCCGTGGTGTTGTCGGGGAAATCATCGTCCTTTCCT
TGGCTGCTCGCCTGTGTTGCCACCTGGATTCTGCGCGGGACGTCCTTCTGCTACGTCCCTTCGGCCCTCA
ATCCAGCGGACCTTCCTTCCCGCGGCCTGCTGCCGGCTCTGCGGCCTCTTCCGCGTCTTCGCCTTCGCCC
TCAGACGAGTCGGATCTCCCTTTGGGCCGCCTCCCCGCATCGATACCGAGCGCTGCTCGAGAGATCTACG
GGTGGCATCCCTGTGACCCCTCCCCAGTGCCTCTCCTGGCCCTGGAAGTTGCCACTCCAGTGCCCACCAG
CCTTGTCCTAATAAAATTAAGTTGCATCATTTTGTCTGACTAGGTGTCCTTCTATAATATTATGGGGTGG
AGGGGGGTGGTATGGAGCAAGGGGCAAGTTGGGAAGACAACCTGTAGGGCCTGCGGGGTCTATTGGGAAC
CAAGCTGGAGTGCAGTGGCACAATCTTGGCTCACTGCAATCTCCGCCTCCTGGGTTCAAGCGATTCTCCT
GCCTCAGCCTCCCGAGTTGTTGGGATTCCAGGCATGCATGACCAGGCTCAGCTAATTTTTGTTTTTTTGG
TAGAGACGGGGTTTCACCATATTGGCCAGGCTGGTCTCCAACTCCTAATCTCAGGTGATCTACCCACCTT
GGCCTCCCAAATTGCTGGGATTACAGGCGTGAACCACTGCTCCCTTCCCTGTCCTTCTGATTTTGTAGGT
AACCACGTGCGGACCGAGCGGCCGCAGGAACCCCTAGTGATGGAGTTGGCCACTCCCTCTCTGCGCGCTC
GCTCGCTCACTGAGGCCGGGCGACCAAAGGTCGCCCGACGCCCGGGCTTTGCCCGGGCGGCCTCAGTGAG
CGAGCGAGCGCGCAGCTGCCTGCAGGGGCGCCTGATGCGGTATTTTCTCCTTACGCATCTGTGCGGTATT
TCACACCGCATA
[142 nt withheld, positions 3303-3444]
C
[141 nt withheld, positions 3446-3586]
CCTTTGACGTTGGAGTCCACGTTCTTT
[37 nt withheld, positions 3614-3650]
ACCCTATCTCGGGCTATTCTTTTGATTTATAAGGGATTTTGCCGATTTCGGCCTATTGGTTAAAAAATGA
GCTGATTTAACAAAAATTTAACGCGAATTTTAACAAAATATTAACGTTTACAATTTTATGGTGCACTCTC
AGTACAATCTGCTCTGATGCCGCATAGTTAAGCCAGCCCCGACACCCGCCAACACCCGCTGACGCGCCCT
GACGGGCTTGTCTGCTCCCGGCATCCGCTTACAGACAAGCTGTGACCGTCTCCGGGAGCTGCATGTGTCA
GAGGTTTTCACCGTCATCACCGAAACGCGCGAGACGAAAGGGCCTCGTGATACGCCTATTTTTATAGGTT
AATGTCATGATAATAATGGTTTCTTAGACGTCAGGTGGCACTTTTCGGGGAAATGTGCGCGGAACCCCTA
TTTGTTTATTTTTCTAAATACATTCAAATATGTATCCGCTCATGAGACAATAACCCTGATAAATGCTTCA
ATAATATTGAAAAAGGAAGAGTATGAGTATTCAACATTTCCGTGTCGCCCTTATTCCCTTTTTTGCGGCA
TTTTGCCTTCCTGTTTTTGCTCACCCAGAAACGCTGGTGAAAGTAAAAGATGCTGAAGATCAGTTGGGTG
CACGAGTGGGTTACATCGAACTGGATCTCAACAGCGGTAAGATCCTTGAGAGTTTTCGCCCCGAAGAACG
TTTTCCAATGATGAGCACTTTTAAAGTTCTGCTATGTGGCGCGGTATTATCCCGTATTGACGCCGGGCAA
GAGCAACTCGGTCGCCGCATACACTATTCTCAGAATGACTTGGTTGAGTACTCACCAGTCACAGAAAAGC
ATCTTACGGATGGCATGACAGTAAGAGAATTATGCAGTGCTGCCATAACCATGAGTGATAACACTGCGGC
CAACTTACTTCTGACAACGATCGGAGGACCGAAGGAGCTAACCGCTTTTTTGCACAACATGGGGGATCAT
GTAACTCGCCTTGATCGTTGGGAACCGGAGCTGAATGAAGCCATACCAAACGACGAGCGTGACACCACGA
TGCCTGTAGCAATGGCAACAACGTTGCGCAAACTATTAACTGGCGAACTACTTACTCTAGCTTCCCGGCA
ACAATTAATAGACTGGATGGAGGCGGATAAAGTTGCAGGACCACTTCTGCGCTCGGCCCTTCCGGCTGGC
TGGTTTATTGCTGATAAATCTGGAGCCGGTGAGCGTGGGTCTCGCGGTATCATTGCAGCACTGGGGCCAG
ATGGTAAGCCCTCCCGTATCGTAGTTATCTACACGACGGGGAGTCAGGCAACTATGGATGAACGAAATAG
ACAGATCGCTGAGATAGGTGCCTCACTGATTAAGCATTGGTAACTGTCAGACCAAGTTTACTCATATATA
CTTTAGATTGATTTAAAACTTCATTTTTAATTTAAAAGGATCTAGGTGAAGATCCTTTTTGATAATCTCA
TGACCAAAATCCCTTAACGTGAGTTTTCGTTCCACTGAGCGTCAGACCCCGTAGAAAAGATCAAAGGATC
TTCTTGAGATCCTTTTTTTCTGCGCGTAATCTGCTGCTTGCAAACAAAAAAACCACCGCTACCAGCGGTG
GTTTGTTTGCCGGATCAAGAGCTACCAACTCTTTTTCCGAAGGTAACTGGCTTCAGCAGAGCGCAGATAC
CAAATACTGTCCTTCTAGTGTAGCCGTAGTTAGGCCACCACTTCAAGAACTCTGTAGCACCGCCTACATA
CCTCGCTCTGCTAATCCTGTTACCAGTGGCTGCTGCCAGTGGCGATAAGTCGTGTCTTACCGGGTTGGAC
TCAAGACGATAGTTACCGGATAAGGCGCAGCGGTCGGGCTGAACGGGGGGTTCGTGCACACAGCCCAGCT
TGGAGCGAACGACCTACACCGAACTGAGATACCTACAGCGTGAGCTATGAGAAAGCGCCACGCTTCCCGA
AGGGAGAAAGGCGGACAGGTATCCGGTAAGCGGCAGGGTCGGAACAGGAGAGCGCACGAGGGAGCTTCCA
GGGGGAAACGCCTGGTATCTTTATAGTCCTGTCGGGTTTCGCCACCTCTGACTTGAGCGTCGATTTTTGT
GATGCTCGTCAGGGGGGCGGAGCCTATGGAAAAACGCCAGCAACGCGGCCTTTTTACGGTTCCTGGCCTT
TTGCTGGCCTTTTGCTCACATGT
