Features (pLannotate 1.2.2; 14 found; start..end, strand, type, name):
     11..38      +  repeat_region  AAV2 ITR (fragment): inverted terminal repeat of adeno-associated virus serotype 2 inverted
     67..94      +  repeat_region  AAV2 ITR (fragment): inverted terminal repeat of adeno-associated virus serotype 2 inverted
    174..621     +  promoter       hSyn promoter: human synapsin I promoter; confers neuron-specific expression (Kügler et al., 2003)
   1116..1832    +  CDS            cEGFP: cEGFP is a basic (constitutively fluorescent) green fluorescent protein published in 2008, derived from Aequorea victoria.
   1959..2547    +  misc_feature   WPRE: woodchuck hepatitis virus posttranscriptional regulatory element
   2579..3055    +  polyA_signal   hGH poly(A) signal: human growth hormone polyadenylation signal
   3095..3235    +  repeat_region  AAV2 ITR: inverted terminal repeat of adeno-associated virus serotype 2 inverted
   3240..3291    -  misc_feature   bom (fragment): basis of mobility region from pBR322
   3310..3765    +  rep_origin     f1 ori (sequence partly withheld): f1 bacteriophage origin of replication; arrow indicates direction of (+) strand synthesis
   3766..3815    -  misc_feature   bom (fragment): basis of mobility region from pBR322
   3917..3952    -  CDS            rop (fragment): Rop protein, which maintains plasmids at low copy number; rop
   4047..4151    +  promoter       AmpR promoter: bla
   4152..5012    +  CDS            AmpR: β-lactamase; bla; confers resistance to ampicillin, carbenicillin, and related antibiotics
   5183..5771    +  rep_origin     ori: high-copy-number ColE1/pMB1/pBR322/pUC origin of replication
>Addgene plasmid #101276 | pAAV-hSyn-ASAP2s | addgene full sequence | sequence record 197043 | Addgene NGS Result
CTGCAGGCAGCTGCGCGCTCGCTCGCTCACTGAGGCCGCCCGGGCGTCGGGCGACCTTTGGTCGCCCGGC
CTCAGTGAGCGAGCGAGCGCGCAGAGAGGGAGTGGCCAACTCCATCACTAGGGGTTCCTGCGGCCGCACG
CGTGTGTCTAGACTGCAGAGGGCCCTGCGTATGAGTGCAAGTGGGTTTTAGGACCAGGATGAGGCGGGGT
GGGGGTGCCTACCTGACGACCGACCCCGACCCACTGGACAAGCACCCAACCCCCATTCCCCAAATTGCGC
ATCCCCTATCAGAGAGGGGGAGGGGAAACAGGATGCGGCGAGGCGCGTGCGCACTGCCAGCTTCAGCACC
GCGGACAGTGCCTTCGCCCCCGCCTGGCGGCGCGCGCCACCGCCGCCTCAGCACTGAAGGCGCGCTGACG
TCACTCGCCGGTCCCCCGCAAACTCCCCTTCCCGGCCACCTTGGTCGCGTCCGCGCCGCCGCCGGCCCAG
CCGGACCGCACCACGCGAGGCGCGAGATAGGGGGGCACGGGCGCGACCATCTGCGCTGCGGCGCCGGCGA
CTCAGCGCTGCCTCAGTCTGCGGTGGGCAGCGGAGGAGTCGTGTCGTGCCTGAGAGCGCAGTCGAGAAGG
TACCGGATCTGCATGAGCTAGCCGCCACCATGGAGACGACTGTGAGGTATGAACAGGGGTCAGAGCTCAC
TAAAACTTCGAGCTCTCCAACAGCAGATGAGCCCACGATAAAGATTGATGATGGTCGTGATGAGGGTAAT
GAACAAGACAGCTGTTCCAATACCATTAGGAGAAAAATTTCCCCGTTTGTGATGTCATTTGGATTCAGAG
TATTTGGAGTTGTGCTTATCATTGTAGACATCATAGTGGTGATTGTGGATCTGGCCATCAGTGAGAAGAA
AAGAGGCATTAGAGAGATTCTTGAAGGTGTTTCCCTGGCTATAGCACTCTTCTTCCTTGTTGATGTTCTC
ATGAGAGTGTTTGTTGAAGGCTTCAAGAACTATTTCCGGTCCAAACTGAATACTTTGGATGCAGTCATAG
TAGTGGGCACTCTGCTAATTAATATGACCTACTCCTTCTCTGACCTTGCTGCCTTTAACAGCCATAACGT
GTATATTACCGCGGATAAACAGAAAAACGGCATTAAAGCGAACTTTACCGTGCGCCATAACGTGGAAGAT
GGCAGCGTGCAGCTGGCGGATCATTATCAGCAGAACACCCCGATTGGCGATGGCCCGGTGCTGCTGCCGG
ATAACCATTATCTGAGCACCCAGACCGTGCTGAGCAAAGATCCGAACGAAAAACGCGATCACATGGTGCT
GCTGGAATTTGTGACCGCAGCGGGCATTACACACGGCATGGATGAACTGTATGGCGGCACCGGCGGCAGC
GCGAGCCAGGGCGAAGAACTGTTTACCGGCGTGGTGCCGATTCTGGTGGAACTGGATGGCGATGTGAACG
GCCATAAATTTAGCGTGCGCGGCGAAGGCGAAGGCGATGCGACCATTGGCAAACTGACCCTGAAATTTAT
TTGCACCACCGGCAAACTACCGGTGCCGTGGCCGACCCTGGTGACCACCTTAACCTATGGCGTGCAGTGC
TTTAGCCGCTATCCGGATCATATGAAACGCCATGATTTTTTTAAAAGCGCGATGCCGGAAGGCTATGTGC
AGGAACGCACCATTAGCTTTAAAGATGATGGCAAATATAAAACCCGCGCGGTGGTGAAATTTGAAGGCGA
TACCCTGGTGAACCGCATTGAACTGAAAGGCACCGATTTTAAAGAAGATGGCAACATTCTGGGGCATAAA
CTGGAATATAACACAGATCAGATGCCGCAGATGGTTACTCTTCTTCGAGTTCTGAGAATTGTTATCTTAA
TAAGAATATTTCAGCTGGCTTCACAGAAGAAACAACTTGAAGTGGTAACCTAATGAAAGCTTATCGATAA
TCAACCTCTGGATTACAAAATTTGTGAAAGATTGACTGGTATTCTTAACTATGTTGCTCCTTTTACGCTA
TGTGGATACGCTGCTTTAATGCCTTTGTATCATGCTATTGCTTCCCGTATGGCTTTCATTTTCTCCTCCT
TGTATAAATCCTGGTTGCTGTCTCTTTATGAGGAGTTGTGGCCCGTTGTCAGGCAACGTGGCGTGGTGTG
CACTGTGTTTGCTGACGCAACCCCCACTGGTTGGGGCATTGCCACCACCTGTCAGCTCCTTTCCGGGACT
TTCGCTTTCCCCCTCCCTATTGCCACGGCGGAACTCATCGCCGCCTGCCTTGCCCGCTGCTGGACAGGGG
CTCGGCTGTTGGGCACTGACAATTCCGTGGTGTTGTCGGGGAAATCATCGTCCTTTCCTTGGCTGCTCGC
CTATGTTGCCACCTGGATTCTGCGCGGGACGTCCTTCTGCTACGTCCCTTCGGCCCTCAATCCAGCGGAC
CTTCCTTCCCGCGGCCTGCTGCCGGCTCTGCGGCCTCTTCCGCGTCTTCGCCTTCGCCCTCAGACGAGTC
GGATCTCCCTTTGGGCCGCCTCCCCGCATCGATACCGAGCGCTGCTCGAGAGATCTACGGGTGGCATCCC
TGTGACCCCTCCCCAGTGCCTCTCCTGGCCCTGGAAGTTGCCACTCCAGTGCCCACCAGCCTTGTCCTAA
TAAAATTAAGTTGCATCATTTTGTCTGACTAGGTGTCCTTCTATAATATTATGGGGTGGAGGGGGGTGGT
ATGGAGCAAGGGGCAAGTTGGGAAGACAACCTGTAGGGCCTGCGGGGTCTATTGGGAACCAAGCTGGAGT
GCAGTGGCACAATCTTGGCTCACTGCAATCTCCGCCTCCTGGGTTCAAGCGATTCTCCTGCCTCAGCCTC
CCGAGTTGTTGGGATTCCAGGCATGCATGACCAGGCTCAGCTAATTTTTGTTTTTTTGGTAGAGACGGGG
TTTCACCATATTGGCCAGGCTGGTCTCCAACTCCTAATCTCAGGTGATCTACCCACCTTGGCCTCCCAAA
TTGCTGGGATTACAGGCGTGAACCACTGCTCCCTTCCCTGTCCTTCTGATTTTGTAGGTAACCACGTGCG
GACCGAGCGGCCGCAGGAACCCCTAGTGATGGAGTTGGCCACTCCCTCTCTGCGCGCTCGCTCGCTCACT
GAGGCCGGGCGACCAAAGGTCGCCCGACGCCCGGGCTTTGCCCGGGCGGCCTCAGTGAGCGAGCGAGCGC
GCAGCTGCCTGCAGGGGCGCCTGATGCGGTATTTTCTCCTTACGCATCTGTGCGGTATTTCACACCGCAT
A
[95 nt withheld, positions 3292-3386]
T
[46 nt withheld, positions 3388-3433]
C
[141 nt withheld, positions 3435-3575]
CCTTTGACGTTGGAGTCCACGTTCTTT
[37 nt withheld, positions 3603-3639]
ACTCTATCTCGGGCTATTCTTTTGATTTATAAGGGATTTTGCCGATTTCGGTCTATTGGTTAAAAAATGA
GCTGATTTAACAAAAATTTAACGCGAATTTTAACAAAATATTAACGTTTACAATTTTATGGTGCACTCTC
AGTACAATCTGCTCTGATGCCGCATAGTTAAGCCAGCCCCGACACCCGCCAACACCCGCTGACGCGCCCT
GACGGGCTTGTCTGCTCCCGGCATCCGCTTACAGACAAGCTGTGACCGTCTCCGGGAGCTGCATGTGTCA
GAGGTTTTCACCGTCATCACCGAAACGCGCGAGACGAAAGGGCCTCGTGATACGCCTATTTTTATAGGTT
AATGTCATGATAATAATGGTTTCTTAGACGTCAGGTGGCACTTTTCGGGGAAATGTGCGCGGAACCCCTA
TTTGTTTATTTTTCTAAATACATTCAAATATGTATCCGCTCATGAGACAATAACCCTGATAAATGCTTCA
ATAATATTGAAAAAGGAAGAGTATGAGTATTCAACATTTCCGTGTCGCCCTTATTCCCTTTTTTGCGGCA
TTTTGCCTTCCTGTTTTTGCTCACCCAGAAACGCTGGTGAAAGTAAAAGATGCTGAAGATCAGTTGGGTG
CACGAGTGGGTTACATCGAACTGGATCTCAACAGCGGTAAGATCCTTGAGAGTTTTCGCCCCGAAGAACG
TTTTCCAATGATGAGCACTTTTAAAGTTCTGCTATGTGGCGCGGTATTATCCCGTATTGACGCCGGGCAA
GAGCAACTCGGTCGCCGCATACACTATTCTCAGAATGACTTGGTTGAGTACTCACCAGTCACAGAAAAGC
ATCTTACGGATGGCATGACAGTAAGAGAATTATGCAGTGCTGCCATAACCATGAGTGATAACACTGCGGC
CAACTTACTTCTGACAACGATCGGAGGACCGAAGGAGCTAACCGCTTTTTTGCACAACATGGGGGATCAT
GTAACTCGCCTTGATCGTTGGGAACCGGAGCTGAATGAAGCCATACCAAACGACGAGCGTGACACCACGA
TGCCTGTAGCAATGGCAACAACGTTGCGCAAACTATTAACTGGCGAACTACTTACTCTAGCTTCCCGGCA
ACAATTAATAGACTGGATGGAGGCGGATAAAGTTGCAGGACCACTTCTGCGCTCGGCCCTTCCGGCTGGC
TGGTTTATTGCTGATAAATCTGGAGCCGGTGAGCGTGGGTCTCGCGGTATCATTGCAGCACTGGGGCCAG
ATGGTAAGCCCTCCCGTATCGTAGTTATCTACACGACGGGGAGTCAGGCAACTATGGATGAACGAAATAG
ACAGATCGCTGAGATAGGTGCCTCACTGATTAAGCATTGGTAACTGTCAGACCAAGTTTACTCATATATA
CTTTAGATTGATTTAAAACTTCATTTTTAATTTAAAAGGATCTAGGTGAAGATCCTTTTTGATAATCTCA
TGACCAAAATCCCTTAACGTGAGTTTTCGTTCCACTGAGCGTCAGACCCCGTAGAAAAGATCAAAGGATC
TTCTTGAGATCCTTTTTTTCTGCGCGTAATCTGCTGCTTGCAAACAAAAAAACCACCGCTACCAGCGGTG
GTTTGTTTGCCGGATCAAGAGCTACCAACTCTTTTTCCGAAGGTAACTGGCTTCAGCAGAGCGCAGATAC
CAAATACTGTTCTTCTAGTGTAGCCGTAGTTAGGCCACCACTTCAAGAACTCTGTAGCACCGCCTACATA
CCTCGCTCTGCTAATCCTGTTACCAGTGGCTGCTGCCAGTGGCGATAAGTCGTGTCTTACCGGGTTGGAC
TCAAGACGATAGTTACCGGATAAGGCGCAGCGGTCGGGCTGAACGGGGGGTTCGTGCACACAGCCCAGCT
TGGAGCGAACGACCTACACCGAACTGAGATACCTACAGCGTGAGCTATGAGAAAGCGCCACGCTTCCCGA
AGGGAGAAAGGCGGACAGGTATCCGGTAAGCGGCAGGGTCGGAACAGGAGAGCGCACGAGGGAGCTTCCA
GGGGGAAACGCCTGGTATCTTTATAGTCCTGTCGGGTTTCGCCACCTCTGACTTGAGCGTCGATTTTTGT
GATGCTCGTCAGGGGGGCGGAGCCTATGGAAAAACGCCAGCAACGCGGCCTTTTTACGGTTCCTGGCCTT
TTGCTGGCCTTTTGCTCACATGTC
